Addgene plasmid #231665: Flag-ZDHHC17
Purpose: Expresses human ZDHHC17protein
Depositing lab: Chunhong Ma. Depositing organization: Shandong University. Publication: Palmitoylation of TIM-3 promotes immune exhaustion and restrains antitumor immunity. Zhang Z, Ren C, Xiao R, Ma S, Liu H, Dou Y, Fan Y, Wang S, Zhan P, Gao C, Yue X, Li C, Gao L, Liang X, Wu Z, Ma C. Sci Immunol. 2024 Nov 15;9(101):eadp7302. doi: 10.1126/sciimmunol.adp7302. Epub 2024 Nov 15. PubMed 39546589.
Backbone
  Vector backbone: p3XFLAG-CMV™-7.1
  Vector type: Mammalian Expression
Growth in bacteria
  Bacterial resistance: Ampicillin, 100 μg/mL
  Growth temperature: 37°C
  Growth strain: DH5alpha
  Copy number: Unknown
Gene/Insert
  Gene/Insert name: ZDHHC17
  Species: H. sapiens (human)
  Entrez Gene: ZDHHC17 (a.k.a. DHHC-17, DHHC17, HIP14, HIP3, HSPC294, HYPH)
  Tag / fusion protein: 3×Flag Tag (N terminal on insert)
Terms and licenses: Academic/Nonprofit Terms; Industry Terms: Not Available to Industry
How to cite: Flag-ZDHHC17 was a gift from Chunhong Ma (Addgene plasmid # 231665 ; http://n2t.net/addgene:231665 ; RRID:Addgene_231665)
