[The description below was written by a language model from this plasmid's Addgene catalogue record and pLannotate feature annotations shown in this document.]
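Description:
Flag-ZDHHC17 is a mammalian expression plasmid of about 6.6 kb built on the p3XFLAG-CMV-7.1 backbone and designed to produce human ZDHHC17 (also known as HIP14 or DHHC17), a member of the DHHC family of palmitoyl acyltransferases, with an N-terminal epitope tag. It is propagated in E. coli through a high-copy ColE1/pUC-type origin and selected with ampicillin via the β-lactamase gene and its native promoter. An f1 phage origin is also present, which in principle allows single-stranded DNA production. No mammalian drug-resistance gene is annotated, so the plasmid appears suited to transient transfection rather than stable selection. The SV40 enhancer/early promoter region downstream of the expression cassette is not followed by any annotated coding sequence. Fragments of lacZα, lacI, the lac promoter/operator, a T7 promoter and a piece of the pUC multiple cloning site are backbone remnants with no evident role in expression.

The expression cassette runs from the human cytomegalovirus immediate-early enhancer and promoter into a 3xFLAG coding segment (three tandem FLAG epitopes followed by an enterokinase cleavage site). The ZDHHC17 open reading frame follows after a short linker, and the cassette ends with the human growth hormone polyadenylation signal. The strong constitutive CMV promoter gives high expression in most cultured mammalian cells, and the 3xFLAG tag allows sensitive detection by immunoblotting or immunofluorescence and pull-down with anti-FLAG reagents. The associated publication concerns palmitoylation of the immune checkpoint receptor TIM-3, which suggests the construct was used to overexpress this enzyme when examining that modification, although the record states only that it expresses human ZDHHC17 protein.
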