Features (pLannotate 1.2.2; 17 found; start..end, strand, type, name):
      4..158     -  CDS            lacZα (fragment): LacZα fragment of β-galactosidase; lacZ fragment
    318..697     +  enhancer       CMV enhancer: human cytomegalovirus immediate early enhancer
    699..898     +  promoter       CMV promoter: human cytomegalovirus (CMV) immediate early promoter
    931..996     +  CDS            3xFLAG: three tandem FLAG® epitope tags, followed by an enterokinase cleavage site
   1015..2910    +  CDS            ZDHHC17: ZDH17_HUMAN - Also known as HIP14 From Homo sapiens (Human).
   2933..2951    -  misc_feature   MCS (fragment): pUC18/19 multiple cloning site
   2952..3574    +  polyA_signal   hGH poly(A) signal: human growth hormone polyadenylation signal
   3603..3932    +  promoter       SV40 promoter: SV40 enhancer and early promoter
   3971..3989    -  promoter       T7 promoter: promoter for bacteriophage T7 RNA polymerase
   4027..4043    -  protein_bind   lac operator: The lac repressor binds to the lac operator to inhibit transcription in E. coli. This inhibition can be relieved by adding lactose or isopropyl-β-D-thiogalactopyranoside (IPTG). lac repressor encoded by lacI
   4051..4081    -  promoter       lac promoter: promoter for the E. coli lac operon
   4096..4117    -  protein_bind   CAP binding site: CAP binding activates transcription in the presence of cAMP. E. coli catabolite activator protein
   4130..4222    -  CDS            lacI (fragment): lac repressor; lacI; The lac repressor binds to the lac operator to inhibit transcription in E. coli. This inhibition can be relieved by adding lactose or isopropyl-β-D-thiogalactopyranoside (IPTG).
   4405..4993    -  rep_origin     ori: high-copy-number ColE1/pMB1/pBR322/pUC origin of replication
   5164..6024    -  CDS            AmpR: β-lactamase; bla; confers resistance to ampicillin, carbenicillin, and related antibiotics
   6025..6129    -  promoter       AmpR promoter: bla
   6156..6584    +  rep_origin     f1 ori (sequence partly withheld): f1 bacteriophage origin of replication; arrow indicates direction of (+) strand synthesis
>Addgene plasmid #231665 | Flag-ZDHHC17 | addgene full sequence | sequence record 462865 | Addgene NGS Result
CCATTCGCCATTCAGGCTGCGCAACTGTTGGGAAGGGCGATCGGTGCGGGCCTCTTCGCTATTACGCCAG
CTGGCGAAAGGGGGATGTGCTGCAAGGCGATTAAGTTGGGTAACGCCAGGGTTTTCCCAGTCACGACGTT
GTAAAACGACGGCCAGTGCCAAGCTGATCTATACATTGAATCAATATTGGCAATTAGCCATATTAGTCAT
TGGTTATATAGCATAAATCAATATTGGCTATTGGCCATTGCATACGTTGTATCTATATCATAATATGTAC
ATTTATATTGGCTCATGTCCAATATGACCGCCATGTTGACATTGATTATTGACTAGTTATTAATAGTAAT
CAATTACGGGGTCATTAGTTCATAGCCCATATATGGAGTTCCGCGTTACATAACTTACGGTAAATGGCCC
GCCTGGCTGACCGCCCAACGACCCCCGCCCATTGACGTCAATAATGACGTATGTTCCCATAGTAACGCCA
ATAGGGACTTTCCATTGACGTCAATGGGTGGAGTATTTACGGTAAACTGCCCACTTGGCAGTACATCAAG
TGTATCATATGCCAAGTCCGCCCCCTATTGACGTCAATGACGGTAAATGGCCCGCCTGGCATTATGCCCA
GTACATGACCTTACGGGACTTTCCTACTTGGCAGTACATCTACGTATTAGTCATCGCTATTACCATGGTG
ATGCGGTTTTGGCAGTACACCAATGGGCGTGGATAGCGGTTTGACTCACGGGGATTTCCAAGTCTCCACC
CCATTGACGTCAATGGGAGTTTGTTTTGGCACCAAAATCAACGGGACTTTCCAAAATGTCGTAATAACCC
CGCCCCGTTGACGCAAATGGGCGGTAGGCGTGTACGGTGGGAGGTCTATATAAGCAGAGCTCGTTTAGTG
AACCGTCAGAATTAACCATGGACTACAAAGACCATGACGGTGATTATAAAGATCATGACATCGATTACAA
GGATGACGATGACAAGCTTGCGGCCGCGAATTCAATGCAGCGGGAGGAGGGATTTAACACCAAGATGGCG
GACGGCCCGGATGAGTACGATACCGAAGCGGGCTGTGTGCCCCTTCTCCACCCAGAGGAAATCAAACCCC
AAAGCCATTATAACCATGGATATGGTGAACCTCTTGGACGGAAAACTCATATTGATGATTACAGCACATG
GGACATAGTCAAGGCTACACAATATGGAATATATGAACGCTGTCGAGAATTGGTGGAAGCAGGTTATGAT
GTACGGCAACCGGACAAAGAAAATGTTACCCTCCTCCATTGGGCTGCCATCAATAACAGAATAGATTTAG
TCAAATACTATATTTCGAAAGGTGCTATTGTGGATCAACTTGGAGGGGACCTGAATTCAACTCCATTGCA
CTGGGCCACAAGACAAGGCCATCTATCCATGGTTGTGCAACTAATGAAATATGGTGCAGATCCTTCATTA
ATTGATGGAGAAGGATGTAGCTGTATTCATCTGGCTGCTCAGTTCGGACATACCTCAATTGTTGCTTATC
TCATAGCAAAAGGACAGGATGTAGATATGATGGATCAGAATGGAATGACGCCTTTAATGTGGGCAGCATA
TAGAACACATAGTGTGGATCCAACTAGATTGCTTTTAACATTCAATGTTTCAGTTAACCTTGGTGACAAG
TATCACAAAAACACTGCTCTGCATTGGGCAGTGCTAGCAGGGAATACCACAGTCATTAGCCTTCTTCTGG
AAGCTGGAGCTAATGTTGATGCCCAGAATATCAAGGGCGAATCAGCGCTTGATTTGGCAAAACAGAGAAA
AAATGTGTGGATGATCAACCACTTACAAGAGGCAAGGCAAGCAAAAGGATATGACAATCCGTCCTTCCTT
AGAAAGCTGAAAGCTGATAAGGAATTTCGGCAGAAAGTAATGTTAGGAACTCCTTTCCTAGTTATTTGGC
TGGTTGGGTTTATAGCAGACCTAAATATTGATTCTTGGCTCATTAAAGGGCTAATGTATGGTGGTGTTTG
GGCTACAGTACAGTTTCTTTCAAAATCCTTTTTCGATCATTCAATGCATAGTGCATTGCCCCTTGGGATA
TATTTGGCAACCAAATTCTGGATGTATGTGACGTGGTTCTTCTGGTTTTGGAATGATCTCAACTTTTTAT
TTATCCATCTTCCATTCCTTGCCAATAGTGTTGCACTTTTCTACAATTTTGGAAAATCTTGGAAATCAGA
TCCAGGGATTATTAAAGCAACAGAAGAGCAAAAGAAAAAGACAATAGTTGAACTTGCAGAGACAGGAAGT
CTGGACCTCAGTATATTCTGCAGTACCTGTTTGATACGAAAACCGGTGAGGTCCAAACATTGTGGTGTGT
GCAACCGCTGTATAGCAAAATTTGATCATCATTGCCCATGGGTGGGTAACTGTGTAGGTGCAGGCAACCA
TAGATATTTTATGGGCTACCTATTCTTCTTGCTTTTTATGATCTGCTGGATGATTTATGGTTGTATATCT
TACTGGGGACTCCACTGTGAGACCACTTACACCAAGGATGGATTTTGGACATACATTACTCAGATTGCCA
CGTGTTCACCTTGGATGTTTTGGATGTTCCTGAACAGTGTTTTCCACTTCATGTGGGTGGCTGTATTACT
CATGTGTCAGATGTACCAGATATCATGTTTAGGTATTACTACAAATGAAAGAATGAATGCCAGGAGATAC
AAGCACTTTAAAGTCACAACAACGTCTATTGAAAGCCCATTCAACCATGGATGTGTAAGAAATATTATAG
ACTTCTTTGAATTTCGATGCTGTGGCCTCTTTCGTCCTGTTATCGTGGACTGGACCAGGCAGTATACAAT
AGAATATGACCAAATATCAGGATCTGGGTACCAGCTGGTGTAGAGATCTGATATCGGTACCAGTCGACTC
TAGAGGATCCCGGGTGGCATCCCTGTGACCCCTCCCCAGTGCCTCTCCTGGCCCTGGAAGTTGCCACTCC
AGTGCCCACCAGCCTTGTCCTAATAAAATTAAGTTGCATCATTTTGTCTGACTAGGTGTCCTTCTATAAT
ATTATGGGGTGGAGGGGGGTGGTATGGAGCAAGGGGCAAGTTGGGAAGACAACCTGTAGGGCCTGCGGGG
TCTATTGGGAACCAAGCTGGAGTGCAGTGGCACAATCTTGGCTCACTGCAATCTCCGCCTCCTGGGTTCA
AGCGATTCTCCTGCCTCAGCCTCCCGAGTTGTTGGGATTCCAGGCATGCATGACCAGGCTCAGCTAATTT
TTGTTTTTTTGGTAGAGACGGGGTTTCACCATATTGGCCAGGCTGGTCTCCAACTCCTAATCTCAGGTGA
TCTACCCACCTTGGCCTCCCAAATTGCTGGGATTACAGGCGTGAACCACTGCTCCCTTCCCTGTCCTTCT
GATTTTAAAATAACTATACCAGCAGGAGGACGTCCAGACACAGCATAGGCTACCTGGCCATGCCCAACCG
GTGGGACATTTGAGTTGCTTGCTTGGCACTGTCCTCTCATGCGTTGGGTCCACTCAGTAGATGCCTGTTG
AATTGGGTACGCGGCCAGCTTGGCTGTGGAATGTGTGTCAGTTAGGGTGTGGAAAGTCCCCAGGCTCCCC
AGCAGGCAGAAGTATGCAAAGCATGCATCTCAATTAGTCAGCAACCAGGTGTGGAAAGTCCCCAGGCTCC
CCAGCAGGCAGAAGTATGCAAAGCATGCATCTCAATTAGTCAGCAACCATAGTCCCGCCCCTAACTCCGC
CCATCCCGCCCCTAACTCCGCCCAGTTCCGCCCATTCTCCGCCCCATGGCTGACTAATTTTTTTTATTTA
TGCAGAGGCCGAGGCCGCCTCGGCCTCTGAGCTATTCCAGAAGTAGTGAGGAGGCTTTTTTGGAGGCCTA
GGCTTTTGCAAAAAGCTCCTCGAGGAACTGAAAAACCAGAAAGTTAATTCCCTATAGTGAGTCGTATTAA
ATTCGTAATCATGTCATAGCTGTTTCCTGTGTGAAATTGTTATCCGCTCACAATTCCACACAACATACGA
GCCGGAAGCATAAAGTGTAAAGCCTGGGGTGCCTAATGAGTGAGCTAACTCACATTAATTGCGTTGCGCT
CACTGCCCGCTTTCCAGTCGGGAAACCTGTCGTGCCAGCTGCATTAATGAATCGGCCAACGCGCGGGGAG
AGGCGGTTTGCGTATTGGGCGCTCTTCCGCTTCCTCGCTCACTGACTCGCTGCGCTCGGTCGTTCGGCTG
CGGCGAGCGGTATCAGCTCACTCAAAGGCGGTAATACGGTTATCCACAGAATCAGGGGATAACGCAGGAA
AGAACATGTGAGCAAAAGGCCAGCAAAAGGCCAGGAACCGTAAAAAGGCCGCGTTGCTGGCGTTTTTCCA
TAGGCTCCGCCCCCCTGACGAGCATCACAAAAATCGACGCTCAAGTCAGAGGTGGCGAAACCCGACAGGA
CTATAAAGATACCAGGCGTTTCCCCCTGGAAGCTCCCTCGTGCGCTCTCCTGTTCCGACCCTGCCGCTTA
CCGGATACCTGTCCGCCTTTCTCCCTTCGGGAAGCGTGGCGCTTTCTCATAGCTCACGCTGTAGGTATCT
CAGTTCGGTGTAGGTCGTTCGCTCCAAGCTGGGCTGTGTGCACGAACCCCCCGTTCAGCCCGACCGCTGC
GCCTTATCCGGTAACTATCGTCTTGAGTCCAACCCGGTAAGACACGACTTATCGCCACTGGCAGCAGCCA
CTGGTAACAGGATTAGCAGAGCGAGGTATGTAGGCGGTGCTACAGAGTTCTTGAAGTGGTGGCCTAACTA
CGGCTACACTAGAAGAACAGTATTTGGTATCTGCGCTCTGCTGAAGCCAGTTACCTTCGGAAAAAGAGTT
GGTAGCTCTTGATCCGGCAAACAAACCACCGCTGGTAGCGGTGGTTTTTTTGTTTGCAAGCAGCAGATTA
CGCGCAGAAAAAAAGGATCTCAAGAAGATCCTTTGATCTTTTCTACGGGGTCTGACGCTCAGTGGAACGA
AAACTCACGTTAAGGGATTTTGGTCATGAGATTATCAAAAAGGATCTTCACCTAGATCCTTTTAAATTAA
AAATGAAGTTTTAAATCAATCTAAAGTATATATGAGTAAACTTGGTCTGACAGTTACCAATGCTTAATCA
GTGAGGCACCTATCTCAGCGATCTGTCTATTTCGTTCATCCATAGTTGCCTGACTCCCCGTCGTGTAGAT
AACTACGATACGGGAGGGCTTACCATCTGGCCCCAGTGCTGCAATGATACCGCGAGACCCACGCTCACCG
GCTCCAGATTTATCAGCAATAAACCAGCCAGCCGGAAGGGCCGAGCGCAGAAGTGGTCCTGCAACTTTAT
CCGCCTCCATCCAGTCTATTAATTGTTGCCGGGAAGCTAGAGTAAGTAGTTCGCCAGTTAATAGTTTGCG
CAACGTTGTTGCCATTGCTACAGGCATCGTGGTGTCACGCTCGTCGTTTGGTATGGCTTCATTCAGCTCC
GGTTCCCAACGATCAAGGCGAGTTACATGATCCCCCATGTTGTGCAAAAAAGCGGTTAGCTCCTTCGGTC
CTCCGATCGTTGTCAGAAGTAAGTTGGCCGCAGTGTTATCACTCATGGTTATGGCAGCACTGCATAATTC
TCTTACTGTCATGCCATCCGTAAGATGCTTTTCTGTGACTGGTGAGTACTCAACCAAGTCATTCTGAGAA
TAGTGTATGCGGCGACCGAGTTGCTCTTGCCCGGCGTCAATACGGGATAATACCGCGCCACATAGCAGAA
CTTTAAAAGTGCTCATCATTGGAAAACGTTCTTCGGGGCGAAAACTCTCAAGGATCTTACCGCTGTTGAG
ATCCAGTTCGATGTAACCCACTCGTGCACCCAACTGATCTTCAGCATCTTTTACTTTCACCAGCGTTTCT
GGGTGAGCAAAAACAGGAAGGCAAAATGCCGCAAAAAAGGGAATAAGGGCGACACGGAAATGTTGAATAC
TCATACTCTTCCTTTTTCAATATTATTGAAGCATTTATCAGGGTTATTGTCTCATGAGCGGATACATATT
TGAATGTATTTAGAAAAATAAACAAATAGGGGTTCCGCGCACATTTCCCCGAAAAGTGCCACCTG
[124 nt withheld, positions 6156-6279]
C
[91 nt withheld, positions 6281-6371]
A
[49 nt withheld, positions 6373-6421]
CCTTTGACGTTGGAGTCCACGTTCTTT
[37 nt withheld, positions 6449-6485]
ACCCTATCTCGGTCTATTCTTTTGATTTATAAGGGATTTTGCCGATTTCGGCCTATTGGTTAAAAAATGA
GCTGATTTAACAAAAATTTAACGCGAATTTTAACAAAATATTAACGCTTACAATTT
